>Addgene plasmid #206079 | EGFP Rab11a WT pcDNA3.1 Zeo (+) | addgene full sequence | sequence record 410291 | Addgene NGS Result
CTCCCCAGCAGGCAGAAGTATGCAAAGCATGCATCTCAATTAGTCAGCAACCAGGTGTGGAAAGTCCCCA
GGCTCCCCAGCAGGCAGAAGTATGCAAAGCATGCATCTCAATTAGTCAGCAACCATAGTCCCGCCCCTAA
CTCCGCCCATCCCGCCCCTAACTCCGCCCAGTTCCGCCCATTCTCCGCCCCATGGCTGACTAATTTTTTT
TATTTATGCAGAGGCCGAGGCCGCCTCTGCCTCTGAGCTATTCCAGAAGTAGTGAGGAGGCTTTTTTGGA
GGCCTAGGCTTTTGCAAAAAGCTCCCGGGAGCTTGTATATCCATTTTCGGATCTGATCAGCACGTGTTGA
CAATTAATCATCGGCATAGTATATCGGCATAGTATAATACGACAAGGTGAGGAACTAAACCATGGCCAAG
TTGACCAGTGCCGTTCCGGTGCTCACCGCGCGCGACGTCGCCGGAGCGGTCGAGTTCTGGACCGACCGGC
TCGGGTTCTCCCGGGACTTCGTGGAGGACGACTTCGCCGGTGTGGTCCGGGACGACGTGACCCTGTTCAT
CAGCGCGGTCCAGGACCAGGTGGTGCCGGACAACACCCTGGCCTGGGTGTGGGTGCGCGGCCTGGACGAG
CTGTACGCCGAGTGGTCGGAGGTCGTGTCCACGAACTTCCGGGACGCCTCCGGGCCGGCCATGACCGAGA
TCGGCGAGCAGCCGTGGGGGCGGGAGTTCGCCCTGCGCGACCCGGCCGGCAACTGCGTGCACTTCGTGGC
CGAGGAGCAGGACTGACACGTGCTACGAGATTTCGATTCCACCGCCGCCTTCTATGAAAGGTTGGGCTTC
GGAATCGTTTTCCGGGACGCCGGCTGGATGATCCTCCAGCGCGGGGATCTCATGCTGGAGTTCTTCGCCC
ACCCCAACTTGTTTATTGCAGCTTATAATGGTTACAAATAAAGCAATAGCATCACAAATTTCACAAATAA
AGCATTTTTTTCACTGCATTCTAGTTGTGGTTTGTCCAAACTCATCAATGTATCTTATCATGTCTGTATA
CCGTCGACCTCTAGCTAGAGCTTGGCGTAATCATGGTCATAGCTGTTTCCTGTGTGAAATTGTTATCCGC
TCACAATTCCACACAACATACGAGCCGGAAGCATAAAGTGTAAAGCCTGGGGTGCCTAATGAGTGAGCTA
ACTCACATTAATTGCGTTGCGCTCACTGCCCGCTTTCCAGTCGGGAAACCTGTCGTGCCAGCTGCATTAA
TGAATCGGCCAACGCGCGGGGAGAGGCGGTTTGCGTATTGGGCGCTCTTCCGCTTCCTCGCTCACTGACT
CGCTGCGCTCGGTCGTTCGGCTGCGGCGAGCGGTATCAGCTCACTCAAAGGCGGTAATACGGTTATCCAC
AGAATCAGGGGATAACGCAGGAAAGAACATGTGAGCAAAAGGCCAGCAAAAGGCCAGGAACCGTAAAAAG
GCCGCGTTGCTGGCGTTTTTCCATAGGCTCCGCCCCCCTGACGAGCATCACAAAAATCGACGCTCAAGTC
AGAGGTGGCGAAACCCGACAGGACTATAAAGATACCAGGCGTTTCCCCCTGGAAGCTCCCTCGTGCGCTC
TCCTGTTCCGACCCTGCCGCTTACCGGATACCTGTCCGCCTTTCTCCCTTCGGGAAGCGTGGCGCTTTCT
CATAGCTCACGCTGTAGGTATCTCAGTTCGGTGTAGGTCGTTCGCTCCAAGCTGGGCTGTGTGCACGAAC
CCCCCGTTCAGCCCGACCGCTGCGCCTTATCCGGTAACTATCGTCTTGAGTCCAACCCGGTAAGACACGA
CTTATCGCCACTGGCAGCAGCCACTGGTAACAGGATTAGCAGAGCGAGGTATGTAGGCGGTGCTACAGAG
TTCTTGAAGTGGTGGCCTAACTACGGCTACACTAGAAGAACAGTATTTGGTATCTGCGCTCTGCTGAAGC
CAGTTACCTTCGGAAAAAGAGTTGGTAGCTCTTGATCCGGCAAACAAACCACCGCTGGTAGCGGTGGTTT
TTTTGTTTGCAAGCAGCAGATTACGCGCAGAAAAAAAGGATCTCAAGAAGATCCTTTGATCTTTTCTACG
GGGTCTGACGCTCAGTGGAACGAAAACTCACGTTAAGGGATTTTGGTCATGAGATTATCAAAAAGGATCT
TCACCTAGATCCTTTTAAATTAAAAATGAAGTTTTAAATCAATCTAAAGTATATATGAGTAAACTTGGTC
TGACAGTTACCAATGCTTAATCAGTGAGGCACCTATCTCAGCGATCTGTCTATTTCGTTCATCCATAGTT
GCCTGACTCCCCGTCGTGTAGATAACTACGATACGGGAGGGCTTACCATCTGGCCCCAGTGCTGCAATGA
TACCGCGAGACCCACGCTCACCGGCTCCAGATTTATCAGCAATAAACCAGCCAGCCGGAAGGGCCGAGCG
CAGAAGTGGTCCTGCAACTTTATCCGCCTCCATCCAGTCTATTAATTGTTGCCGGGAAGCTAGAGTAAGT
AGTTCGCCAGTTAATAGTTTGCGCAACGTTGTTGCCATTGCTACAGGCATCGTGGTGTCACGCTCGTCGT
TTGGTATGGCTTCATTCAGCTCCGGTTCCCAACGATCAAGGCGAGTTACATGATCCCCCATGTTGTGCAA
AAAAGCGGTTAGCTCCTTCGGTCCTCCGATCGTTGTCAGAAGTAAGTTGGCCGCAGTGTTATCACTCATG
GTTATGGCAGCACTGCATAATTCTCTTACTGTCATGCCATCCGTAAGATGCTTTTCTGTGACTGGTGAGT
ACTCAACCAAGTCATTCTGAGAATAGTGTATGCGGCGACCGAGTTGCTCTTGCCCGGCGTCAATACGGGA
TAATACCGCGCCACATAGCAGAACTTTAAAAGTGCTCATCATTGGAAAACGTTCTTCGGGGCGAAAACTC
TCAAGGATCTTACCGCTGTTGAGATCCAGTTCGATGTAACCCACTCGTGCACCCAACTGATCTTCAGCAT
CTTTTACTTTCACCAGCGTTTCTGGGTGAGCAAAAACAGGAAGGCAAAATGCCGCAAAAAAGGGAATAAG
GGCGACACGGAAATGTTGAATACTCATACTCTTCCTTTTTCAATATTATTGAAGCATTTATCAGGGTTAT
TGTCTCATGAGCGGATACATATTTGAATGTATTTAGAAAAATAAACAAATAGGGGTTCCGCGCACATTTC
CCCGAAAAGTGCCACCTGACGTCGACGGATCGGGAGATCTCCCGATCCCCTATGGTGCACTCTCAGTACA
ATCTGCTCTGATGCCGCATAGTTAAGCCAGTATCTGCTCCCTGCTTGTGTGTTGGAGGTCGCTGAGTAGT
GCGCGAGCAAAATTTAAGCTACAACAAGGCAAGGCTTGACCGACAATTGCATGAAGAATCTGCTTAGGGT
TAGGCGTTTTGCGCTGCTTCGCGATGTACGGGCCAGATATACGCGTTGACATTGATTATTGACTAGTTAT
TAATAGTAATCAATTACGGGGTCATTAGTTCATAGCCCATATATGGAGTTCCGCGTTACATAACTTACGG
TAAATGGCCCGCCTGGCTGACCGCCCAACGACCCCCGCCCATTGACGTCAATAATGACGTATGTTCCCAT
AGTAACGCCAATAGGGACTTTCCATTGACGTCAATGGGTGGAGTATTTACGGTAAACTGCCCACTTGGCA
GTACATCAAGTGTATCATATGCCAAGTACGCCCCCTATTGACGTCAATGACGGTAAATGGCCCGCCTGGC
ATTATGCCCAGTACATGACCTTATGGGACTTTCCTACTTGGCAGTACATCTACGTATTAGTCATCGCTAT
TACCATGGTGATGCGGTTTTGGCAGTACATCAATGGGCGTGGATAGCGGTTTGACTCACGGGGATTTCCA
AGTCTCCACCCCATTGACGTCAATGGGAGTTTGTTTTGGCACCAAAATCAACGGGACTTTCCAAAATGTC
GTAACAACTCCGCCCCATTGACGCAAATGGGCGGTAGGCGTGTACGGTGGGAGGTCTATATAAGCAGAGC
TCTCTGGCTAACTAGAGAACCCACTGCTTACTGGCTTATCGAAATTAATACGACTCACTATAGGGAGACC
CAAGCTGGCTAGCTAGGCCACCATGGTGAGCAAGGGCGAGGAGCTGTTCACCGGGGTGGTGCCCATCCTG
GTCGAGCTGGACGGCGACGTAAACGGCCACAAGTTCAGCGTGTCCGGCGAGGGCGAGGGCGATGCCACCT
ACGGCAAGCTGACCCTGAAGTTCATCTGCACCACCGGCAAGCTGCCCGTGCCCTGGCCCACCCTCGTGAC
CACCCTGAGCTACGGCGTGCAGTGCTTCAGCCGCTACCCCGACCACATGAAGCAGCACGACTTCTTCAAG
TCCGCCATGCCCGAAGGCTACGTCCAGGAGCGCACCATCTTCTTCAAGGACGACGGCAACTACAAGACCC
GCGCCGAGGTGAAGTTCGAGGGCGACACCCTGGTGAACCGCATCGAGCTGAAGGGCATCGACTTCAAGGA
GGACGGCAACATCCTGGGGCACAAGCTGGAGTACAACTACAACAGCCACAACGTCTATATCATGGCCGAC
AAGCAGAAGAACGGCATCAAGGTGAACTTCAAGATCCGCCACAACATCGAGGACGGCAGCGTGCAGCTCG
CCGACCACTACCAGCAGAACACCCCCATCGGCGACGGCCCCGTGCTGCTGCCCGACAACCACTACCTGAG
CACCCAGTCCGCCCTGAGCAAAGACCCCAACGAGAAGCGCGATCACATGGTCCTGCTGGAGTTCGTGACC
GCCGCCGGGATCACTCTCGGCATGGACGAGCTGTACAAGTCCGGACTCAGATCTCGGCGAGCTCTCGAGA
ATTCTCACGCGTCTGCAGGATATCAAGCTTGCGGTACCGCGGGCCCGGGATCCACCATGGGCACCCGCGA
CGACGAGTACGACTACCTCTTTAAAGTTGTCCTTATTGGAGATTCTGGTGTTGGAAAGAGTAATCTCCTG
TCTCGATTTACTCGAAATGAGTTTAATCTGGAAAGCAAGAGCACCATTGGAGTAGAGTTTGCAACAAGAA
GCATCCAGGTTGATGGAAAAACAATAAAGGCACAGATATGGGACACAGCAGGGCAAGAGCGATATCGAGC
TATAACATCAGCATATTATCGTGGAGCTGTAGGTGCCTTATTGGTTTATGACATTGCTAAACATCTCACA
TATGAAAATGTAGAGCGATGGCTGAAAGAACTGAGAGATCATGCTGATAGTAACATTGTTATCATGCTTG
TGGGCAATAAGAGTGATCTACGTCATCTCAGGGCAGTTCCTACAGATGAAGCAAGAGCTTTTGCAGAAAA
GAATGGTTTGTCATTCATTGAAACTTCGGCCCTAGACTCTACAAATGTAGAAGCTGCTTTTCAGACAATT
TTAACAGAGATTTACCGCATTGTTTCTCAGAAGCAAATGTCAGACAGACGCGAAAATGACATGTCTCCAA
GCAACAATGTGGTTCCTATTCATGTTCCACCAACCACTGAAAACAAGCCAAAGGTGCAGTGCTGTCAGAA
CATCTAACTCGAGGCGGCCGCTCGAGTCTAGAGGGCCCGTTTAAACCCGCTGATCAGCCTCGACTGTGCC
TTCTAGTTGCCAGCCATCTGTTGTTTGCCCCTCCCCCGTGCCTTCCTTGACCCTGGAAGGTGCCACTCCC
ACTGTCCTTTCCTAATAAAATGAGGAAATTGCATCGCATTGTCTGAGTAGGTGTCATTCTATTCTGGGGG
GTGGGGTGGGGCAGGACAGCAAGGGGGAGGATTGGGAAGACAATAGCAGGCATGCTGGGGATGCGGTGGG
CTCTATGGCTTCTGAGGCGGAAAGAACCAGCTGGGGCTCTAGGGGGTATCCCC
[124 nt withheld, positions 5934-6057]
C
[91 nt withheld, positions 6059-6149]
A
[49 nt withheld, positions 6151-6199]
CCTTTGACGTTGGAGTCCACGTTCTTT
[37 nt withheld, positions 6227-6263]
ACCCTATCTCGGTCTATTCTTTTGATTTATAAGGGATTTTGCCGATTTCGGCCTATTGGTTAAAAAATGA
GCTGATTTAACAAAAATTTAACGCGAATTAATTCTGTGGAATGTGTGTCAGTTAGGGTGTGGAAAGTCCC
CAGG
Features (pLannotate 1.2.2; 24 found; start..end, strand, type, name):
    346..393     +  promoter       EM7 promoter: synthetic bacterial promoter&nbsp
    412..786     +  CDS            BleoR: antibiotic-binding protein; Sh ble from Streptoalloteichus hindustanus; confers resistance to bleomycin, phleomycin, and Zeocin™
    796..921     +  CDS            ble (fragment): BLE_KLEPN - Experimental evidence at protein level: Swiss-Prot protein existence level 1. Binding protein with a strong affinity to the bleomycin family of antibiotics. Binds to CL990; an antimitotic-antibiotic compound. From Klebsiella pneumoniae.
    916..1037    +  polyA_signal   SV40 poly(A) signal: SV40 polyadenylation signal
   1110..1126    -  protein_bind   lac operator: The lac repressor binds to the lac operator to inhibit transcription in E. coli. This inhibition can be relieved by adding lactose or isopropyl-β-D-thiogalactopyranoside (IPTG). lac repressor encoded by lacI
   1134..1164    -  promoter       lac promoter: promoter for the E. coli lac operon
   1179..1200    -  protein_bind   CAP binding site: CAP binding activates transcription in the presence of cAMP. E. coli catabolite activator protein
   1213..1305    -  CDS            lacI (fragment): lac repressor; lacI; The lac repressor binds to the lac operator to inhibit transcription in E. coli. This inhibition can be relieved by adding lactose or isopropyl-β-D-thiogalactopyranoside (IPTG).
   1488..2076    -  rep_origin     ori: high-copy-number ColE1/pMB1/pBR322/pUC origin of replication
   2247..3107    -  CDS            AmpR: β-lactamase; bla; confers resistance to ampicillin, carbenicillin, and related antibiotics
   3108..3212    -  promoter       AmpR promoter: bla
   3271..3323    -  misc_feature   bom (fragment): basis of mobility region from pBR322
   3478..3857    +  enhancer       CMV enhancer: human cytomegalovirus immediate early enhancer
   3858..4061    +  promoter       CMV promoter: human cytomegalovirus (CMV) immediate early promoter
   4057..4090    +  LTR            5' LTR (truncated) (fragment): truncated 5' long terminal repeat (LTR) from HIV-1
   4106..4124    +  promoter       T7 promoter: promoter for bacteriophage T7 RNA polymerase
   4153..4870    +  CDS            EGFP (fragment): the original enhanced GFP (Yang et al., 1996) mammalian codon-optimized
   4870..4886    +  misc_feature   MCS (fragment): multiple cloning site
   4932..4953    +  misc_feature   MCS (fragment): multiple cloning site
   4957..5604    +  CDS            RAB11A: RB11A_HUMAN - Also known as RAB11. Experimental evidence at protein level: Swiss-Prot protein existence level 1. The small GTPases Rab are key regulators of intracellular membrane trafficking, from the formation of transport vesicles to their fusion with membranes. Rabs cycle between an inactive GDP-bound form and an active GTP-bound form that is able to recruit to membranes different set of downstream effectors directly responsible for vesicle formation, movement, tethering and fusion. The small Rab GTPase RAB11A regulates endocytic recycling. Acts as a major regulator of membrane delivery du
   5664..5888    +  polyA_signal   bGH poly(A) signal: bovine growth hormone polyadenylation signal
   5892..5913    +  promoter       SV40 promoter (fragment): SV40 enhancer and early promoter
   5934..6362    +  rep_origin     f1 ori (sequence partly withheld): f1 bacteriophage origin of replication; arrow indicates direction of (+) strand synthesis
   6376..298     +  promoter       SV40 promoter (across the origin): SV40 enhancer and early promoter
