[The description below was written by a language model from this plasmid's Addgene catalogue record and pLannotate feature annotations shown in this document.]
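Description:
EGFP Rab11a WT pcDNA3.1 Zeo (+) is a mammalian expression plasmid built on the commercial pcDNA3.1 Zeo(+) backbone, with a sequenced length of about 6.4 kb. It is propagated in E. coli as a high-copy plasmid through a ColE1/pUC-type origin and selected with ampicillin via the β-lactamase gene. An f1 phage origin is also present. For selection in mammalian cells, the backbone carries a Zeocin/bleomycin resistance gene (Sh ble) placed behind both the SV40 enhancer/early promoter and the synthetic bacterial EM7 promoter and terminated by an SV40 polyadenylation signal, so the same marker can function in either host.

The payload is wild-type human RAB11A fused at its N terminus to EGFP. The feature table shows the EGFP coding sequence followed by short remnants of a multiple cloning site that act as a linker, and then the full RAB11A open reading frame. Transcription is driven by the human cytomegalovirus immediate-early enhancer and promoter and ends at the bovine growth hormone polyadenylation signal. A T7 promoter lies just upstream of the fusion, which would allow in vitro transcription. A few short annotated fragments (an HIV-1 LTR piece, lacI and bom remnants) appear to be incidental similarity matches or backbone leftovers rather than functional elements.

Rab11a is a small GTPase involved in trafficking through recycling endosomes, so this fluorescent fusion is suited to marking that compartment and to expressing the wild-type protein in transfected cells. The associated work examined Rab11-dependent recycling of the calcium channel subunit α2δ-2. The restriction sites used for cloning are not recorded.
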