Addgene plasmid #206079: EGFP Rab11a WT pcDNA3.1 Zeo (+)
Purpose: Rab11a belongs to the Rab family of small GTPases, Rab11 proteins are particularly involved in trafficking through recycling endosomes
Depositing lab: Annette Dolphin. Depositing organization: University College London. Publication: The alpha2delta ligand gabapentin inhibits the Rab11-dependent recycling of the calcium channel subunit alpha2delta-2. Tran-Van-Minh A, Dolphin AC. J Neurosci. 2010 Sep 22;30(38):12856-67. doi: 10.1523/JNEUROSCI.2700-10.2010. PubMed 20861389.
Backbone
  Vector backbone: pcDNA3.1 Zeo(+)
  Backbone manufacturer: Invitrogen Life Technologies
  Backbone size w/o insert (bp): 5015
  Vector type: Mammalian Expression
Growth in bacteria
  Bacterial resistance: Ampicillin, 100 μg/mL
  Growth temperature: 37°C
  Growth strain: DH5alpha
  Copy number: High Copy
Gene/Insert
  Gene/Insert name: RAB11A
  Species: H. sapiens (human)
  Entrez Gene: RAB11A (a.k.a. YL8)
  Promoter: CMV
  Tag / fusion protein: EGFP (N terminal on insert)
  Cloning method: Restriction Enzyme; 5′ cloning site unknown (unknown if destroyed)
  Sequencing primers: 5′ CTGGCTAACTAGAGAACC; 3′ GTGTCAGCTCCGACTAG
Resource information
  A portion of this plasmid was derived from a plasmid made by: Prof. T. Hebert
Terms and licenses: Academic/Nonprofit Terms; Industry Terms: Not Available to Industry
How to cite: EGFP Rab11a WT pcDNA3.1 Zeo (+) was a gift from Annette Dolphin (Addgene plasmid # 206079 ; http://n2t.net/addgene:206079 ; RRID:Addgene_206079)
